>Addgene plasmid #221933 | FusX DdCBE DddA6-11 1397C | addgene full sequence | sequence record 438547 | Addgene NGS Result
GCACATTTCCCCGAAAAGTGCCACCTGACGTCGACGGATCGGGAGATCTCCCGATCCCCTATGGTGCACT
CTCAGTACAATCTGCTCTGATGCCGCATAGTTAAGCCAGTATCTGCTCCCTGCTTGTGTGTTGGAGGTCG
CTGAGTAGTGCGCGAGCAAAATTTAAGCTACAACAAGGCAAGGCTTGACCGACAATTGCATGAAGAATCT
GCTTAGGGTTAGGCGTTTTGCGCTGCTTCGCGATGTACGGGCCAGATATACGCGTTGACATTGATTATTG
ACTAGTTATTAATAGTAATCAATTACGGGGTCATTAGTTCATAGCCCATATATGGAGTTCCGCGTTACAT
AACTTACGGTAAATGGCCCGCCTGGCTGACCGCCCAACGACCCCCGCCCATTGACGTCAATAATGACGTA
TGTTCCCATAGTAACGCCAATAGGGACTTTCCATTGACGTCAATGGGTGGAGTATTTACGGTAAACTGCC
CACTTGGCAGTACATCAAGTGTATCATATGCCAAGTACGCCCCCTATTGACGTCAATGACGGTAAATGGC
CCGCCTGGCATTATGCCCAGTACATGACCTTATGGGACTTTCCTACTTGGCAGTACATCTACGTATTAGT
CATCGCTATTACCATGGTGATGCGGTTTTGGCAGTACATCAATGGGCGTGGATAGCGGTTTGACTCACGG
GGATTTCCAAGTCTCCACCCCATTGACGTCAATGGGAGTTTGTTTTGGCACCAAAATCAACGGGACTTTC
CAAAATGTCGTAACAACTCCGCCCCATTGACGCAAATGGGCGGTAGGCGTGTACGGTGGGAGGTCTATAT
AAGCAGAGCTCTCTGGCTAACTAGAGAACCCACTGCTTACTGGCTTATCGAAATTAATACGACTCACTAT
AGGGAGACCCAAGCTGGCTAGCACCATGGCCTCCGTTCTGACCCCGCTGCTGCTGCGTGGCCTGACCGGC
TCCGCTCGTCGTCTGCCAGTTCCGCGTGCGAAAATCCATTCCCTGGACTACAAAGACCATGACGGTGATT
ATAAAGATCATGACATCGATTACAAGGATGACGATGACAAGATGGACATCGCGGATCTGCGTACCCTGGG
TTACAGCCAGCAGCAGCAGGAGAAGATCAAGCCAAAGGTGCGCAGCACCGTGGCCCAGCACCATGAAGCT
CTGGTGGGTCACGGCTTCACCCACGCGCACATCGTGGCTCTGAGCCAGCACCCAGCCGCGCTGGGTACCG
TGGCCGTGAAATATCAGGACATGATTGCTGCCCTGCCAGAGGCTACCCATGAAGCGATTGTGGGTGTGGG
CAAGCAGTGGAGCGGTGCTCGTGCGCTGGAGGCCCTGCTGACCGTGGCCGGTGAACTGCGTGGCCCGCCG
CTGCAGCTGGATACCGGCCAGCTGCTGAAAATCGCGAAACGTGGCGGTGTGACCGCTGTGGAAGCTGTGC
ATGCCTGGCGTAATGCTCTGACCGGTGCCCCCCTGGAGACGGGCGCCTTAGCTACAGGGCGCGTCCCATT
CGCCATTCAGGCTGCGCAACTGTTGGGAAGGGCGATCGGTGCGGGCCTCTTCGCTATTACGCCAGCTGGC
GAAAGGGGGATGTGCTGCAAGGCGATTAAGTTGGGTAACGCCAGGGTTTTCCCAGTCACGACGTTGTAAA
ACGACGGCCAGTGAGCGCGCGTAATACGACTCACTATAGGGCGAATTGGGTACCGGGCCCCCCCTCGAGG
TCCTCCAGCTTTTGTTCCCTTTAGTGAGGGTTAATTGCGCGCTTGGCGTAATCATGGTCATAGCTGTTTC
CTGTGTGAAATTGTTATCCGCTCACAATTCCACACAACATACGAGCCGGAAGCATAAAGTGTAAAGCCTG
GGGTGCCTAATGAGTGAGCTAACTCACATTAATTGCGTTGCGCTCACTGCCCGCTTTCCACCGGTCGTCT
CCAACGATCACCTGGTGGCCCTGGCCTGCCTGGGCGGTCGTCCGGCCCTGGATGCGGTGAAGAAAGGCCT
GGGTGGATCCGCCATTCCAGTGAAGCGCGGCGCTACCGGTGAAACCAAAGTGTTTATCGGTAACAGCAAC
AGCCCGAAGAGCCCGACCAAAGGCGGTTGCTCTGGCGGCTCAACTAATCTGAGCGACATCATTGAGAAGG
AGACTGGGAAACAGCTGGTCATTCAGGAGTCCATCCTGATGCTGCCTGAGGAGGTGGAGGAAGTGATCGG
CAACAAGCCAGAGTCTGACATCCTGGTGCACACCGCCTACGACGAGTCCACAGATGAGAATGTGATGCTG
CTGACCTCTGACGCCCCCGAGTATAAGCCTTGGGCCCTGGTCATCCAGGATTCTAACGGCGAGAATAAGA
TCAAGATGCTGTGATAAGGGGTCTTTGTCCTCTGTACTGTCTCTCTCCTTGCCCCTAACCCAAAAAGCTT
CATTTTTCTGTGTAGGCTGCACAAGAGCCTTGATTGAAGATATATTCTTTCTGAACAGTATTTAAGGTTT
CCAATAAAATGTACACCCCTCAGAACTTCTGAGGCGGAAAGAACCAGCTGGGGCTCTAGGGGGTATCCCC
[124 nt withheld, positions 2591-2714]
C
[91 nt withheld, positions 2716-2806]
A
[49 nt withheld, positions 2808-2856]
CCTTTGACGTTGGAGTCCACGTTCTTT
[37 nt withheld, positions 2884-2920]
ACCCTATCTCGGTCTATTCTTTTGATTTATAAGGGATTTTGCCGATTTCGGCCTATTGGTTAAAAAATGA
GCTGATTTAACAAAAATTTAACGCGAATTAATTCTGTGGAATGTGTGTCAGTTAGGGTGTGGAAAGTCCC
CAGGCTCCCCAGCAGGCAGAAGTATGCAAAGCATGCATCTCAATTAGTCAGCAACCAGGTGTGGAAAGTC
CCCAGGCTCCCCAGCAGGCAGAAGTATGCAAAGCATGCATCTCAATTAGTCAGCAACCATAGTCCCGCCC
CTAACTCCGCCCATCCCGCCCCTAACTCCGCCCAGTTCCGCCCATTCTCCGCCCCATGGCTGACTAATTT
TTTTTATTTATGCAGAGGCCGAGGCCGCCTCTGCCTCTGAGCTATTCCAGAAGTAGTGAGGAGGCTTTTT
TGGAGGCCTAGGCTTTTGCAAAAAGCTCCCGGGAGCTTGTATATCCATTTTCGGATCTGATCAGCACGTG
TTGACAATTAATCATCGGCATAGTATATCGGCATAGTATAATACGACAAGGTGAGGAACTAAACCATGGC
CAAGCCTTTGTCTCAAGAAGAATCCACCCTCATTGAAAGAGCAACGGCTACAATCAACAGCATCCCCATC
TCTGAAGACTACAGCGTCGCCAGCGCAGCTCTCTCTAGCGACGGCCGCATCTTCACTGGTGTCAATGTAT
ATCATTTTACTGGGGGACCTTGTGCAGAACTCGTGGTGCTGGGCACTGCTGCTGCTGCGGCAGCTGGCAA
CCTGACTTGTATCGTCGCGATCGGAAATGAGAACAGGGGCATCTTGAGCCCCTGCGGACGGTGCCGACAG
GTGCTTCTCGATCTGCATCCTGGGATCAAAGCCATAGTGAAGGACAGTGATGGACAGCCGACGGCAGTTG
GGATTCGTGAATTGCTGCCCTCTGGTTATGTGTGGGAGGGCTAAGCACTTCGTGGCCGAGGAGCAGGACT
GACACGTGCTACGAGATTTCGATTCCACCGCCGCCTTCTATGAAAGGTTGGGCTTCGGAATCGTTTTCCG
GGACGCCGGCTGGATGATCCTCCAGCGCGGGGATCTCATGCTGGAGTTCTTCGCCCACCCCAACTTGTTT
ATTGCAGCTTATAATGGTTACAAATAAAGCAATAGCATCACAAATTTCACAAATAAAGCATTTTTTTCAC
TGCATTCTAGTTGTGGTTTGTCCAAACTCATCAATGTATCTTATCATGTCTGTATACCGTCGACCTCTAG
CTAGAGCTTGGCGTAATCATGGTCATAGCTGTTTCCTGTGTGAAATTGTTATCCGCTCACAATTCCACAC
AACATACGAGCCGGAAGCATAAAGTGTAAAGCCTGGGGTGCCTAATGAGTGAGCTAACTCACATTAATTG
CGTTGCGCTCACTGCCCGCTTTCCAGTCGGGAAACCTGTCGTGCCAGCTGCATTAATGAATCGGCCAACG
CGCGGGGAGAGGCGGTTTGCGTATTGGGCGCTCTTCCGCTTCCTCGCTCACTGACTCGCTGCGCTCGGTC
GTTCGGCTGCGGCGAGCGGTATCAGCTCACTCAAAGGCGGTAATACGGTTATCCACAGAATCAGGGGATA
ACGCAGGAAAGAACATGTGAGCAAAAGGCCAGCAAAAGGCCAGGAACCGTAAAAAGGCCGCGTTGCTGGC
GTTTTTCCATAGGCTCCGCCCCCCTGACGAGCATCACAAAAATCGACGCTCAAGTCAGAGGTGGCGAAAC
CCGACAGGACTATAAAGATACCAGGCGTTTCCCCCTGGAAGCTCCCTCGTGCGCTCTCCTGTTCCGACCC
TGCCGCTTACCGGATACCTGTCCGCCTTTCTCCCTTCGGGAAGCGTGGCGCTTTCTCATAGCTCACGCTG
TAGGTATCTCAGTTCGGTGTAGGTCGTTCGCTCCAAGCTGGGCTGTGTGCACGAACCCCCCGTTCAGCCC
GACCGCTGCGCCTTATCCGGTAACTATCGTCTTGAGTCCAACCCGGTAAGACACGACTTATCGCCACTGG
CAGCAGCCACTGGTAACAGGATTAGCAGAGCGAGGTATGTAGGCGGTGCTACAGAGTTCTTGAAGTGGTG
GCCTAACTACGGCTACACTAGAAGAACAGTATTTGGTATCTGCGCTCTGCTGAAGCCAGTTACCTTCGGA
AAAAGAGTTGGTAGCTCTTGATCCGGCAAACAAACCACCGCTGGTAGCGGTGGTTTTTTTGTTTGCAAGC
AGCAGATTACGCGCAGAAAAAAAGGATCTCAAGAAGATCCTTTGATCTTTTCTACGGGGTCTGACGCTCA
GTGGAACGAAAACTCACGTTAAGGGATTTTGGTCATGAGATTATCAAAAAGGATCTTCACCTAGATCCTT
TTAAATTAAAAATGAAGTTTTAAATCAATCTAAAGTATATATGAGTAAACTTGGTCTGACAGTTACCAAT
GTTTAATCAGTGAGGCACCTATCTCAGCGATCTGTCTATTTCGTTCATCCATAGTTGCCTGACTCCCCGT
CGTGTAGATAACTACGATACGGGAGGGCTTACCATCTGGCCCCAGTGCTGCAATGATACCGCGAGACCCA
CGCTCACCGGCTCCAGATTTATCAGCAATAAACCAGCCAGCCGGAAGGGCCGAGCGCAGAAGTGGTCCTG
CAACTTTATCCGCCTCCATCCAGTCTATTAATTGTTGCCGGGAAGCTAGAGTAAGTAGTTCGCCAGTTAA
TAGTTTGCGCAACGTTGTTGCCATTGCTACAGGCATCGTGGTGTCACGCTCGTCGTTTGGTATGGCTTCA
TTCAGCTCCGGTTCCCAACGATCAAGGCGAGTTACATGATCCCCCATGTTGTGCAAAAAAGCGGTTAGCT
CCTTCGGTCCTCCGATCGTTGTCAGAAGTAAGTTGGCCGCAGTGTTATCACTCATGGTTATGGCAGCACT
GCATAATTCTCTTACTGTCATGCCATCCGTAAGATGCTTTTCTGTGACTGGTGAGTACTCAACCAAGTCA
TTCTGAGAATAGTGTATGCGGCGACCGAGTTGCTCTTGCCCGGCGTCAATACGGGATAATACCGCGCCAC
ATAGCAGAACTTTAAAAGTGCTCATCATTGGAAAACGTTCTTCGGGGCGAAAACTCTCAAGGATCTTACC
GCTGTTGAGATCCAGTTCGATGTAACCCACTCGTGCACCCAACTGATCTTCAGCATCTTTTACTTTCACC
AGCGTTTCTGGGTGAGCAAAAACAGGAAGGCAAAATGCCGCAAAAAAGGGAATAAGGGCGACACGGAAAT
GTTGAATACTCATACTCTTCCTTTTTCAATATTATTGAAGCATTTATCAGGGTTATTGTCTCATGAGCGG
ATACATATTTGAATGTATTTAGAAAAATAAACAAATAGGGGTTCCGC
Features (pLannotate 1.2.2; 31 found; start..end, strand, type, name):
     60..112     -  misc_feature   bom (fragment): basis of mobility region from pBR322
    267..646     +  enhancer       CMV enhancer: human cytomegalovirus immediate early enhancer
    647..850     +  promoter       CMV promoter: human cytomegalovirus (CMV) immediate early promoter
    846..879     +  LTR            5' LTR (truncated) (fragment): truncated 5' long terminal repeat (LTR) from HIV-1
    895..913     +  promoter       T7 promoter: promoter for bacteriophage T7 RNA polymerase
    942..1025    +  CDS            COX8A (fragment): COX8A_HUMAN - Also known as COX8, COX8L. Experimental evidence at protein level: Swiss-Prot protein existence level 1. Component of the cytochrome c oxidase, the last enzyme in the mitochondrial electron transport chain which drives oxidative phosphorylation. The respiratory chain contains 3 multisubunit complexes succinate dehydrogenase (complex II, CII), ubiquinol- cytochrome c oxidoreductase (cytochrome b-c1 complex, complex III, CIII) and cytochrome c oxidase (complex IV, CIV), that cooperate to transfer electrons derived from NADH and succinate to molecular oxygen, creating an electrochem
   1026..1091    +  CDS            3xFLAG: three tandem FLAG® epitope tags, followed by an enterokinase cleavage site
   1104..1505    +  CDS            avrXa10 (fragment): AVX10_XANOO - Experimental evidence at protein level: Swiss-Prot protein existence level 1. Avirulence protein. Induces the hypersensitive response (HR)in rice plants carrying the resistance gene Xa10. Activity depends on the presence of the core repeat domains; replacement with repeat domains from other proteins (AvrBs3 of X.euvesicatoria (AC P14727) or AvrXa7 of this organism) does not elicit the HR. Probably acts as a transcription factor in its host plant (rice) to induce plant resistance or disease. From Xanthomonas oryzae pv. oryzae.
   1539..1694    -  CDS            lacZα (fragment): LacZα fragment of β-galactosidase; lacZ fragment
   1702..1720    +  promoter       T7 promoter: promoter for bacteriophage T7 RNA polymerase
   1729..1752    -  misc_feature   MCS (fragment): pBluescript multiple cloning site
   1768..1786    -  promoter       T3 promoter: promoter for bacteriophage T3 RNA polymerase
   1831..1847    -  protein_bind   lac operator: The lac repressor binds to the lac operator to inhibit transcription in E. coli. This inhibition can be relieved by adding lactose or isopropyl-β-D-thiogalactopyranoside (IPTG). lac repressor encoded by lacI
   1855..1885    -  promoter       lac promoter: promoter for the E. coli lac operon
   1900..1921    -  protein_bind   CAP binding site: CAP binding activates transcription in the presence of cAMP. E. coli catabolite activator protein
   2143..2391    +  CDS            UGI: UNGI_BPPB2 - Experimental evidence at protein level: Swiss-Prot protein existence level 1. This protein binds specifically and reversibly to the host uracil-DNA glycosylase, preventing removal of uracil residues from PBS2 DNA by the host uracil-excision repair system. From Bacillus phage PBS2 (Bacteriophage PBS2).
   2549..2570    +  promoter       SV40 promoter (fragment): SV40 enhancer and early promoter
   2591..3019    +  rep_origin     f1 ori (sequence partly withheld): f1 bacteriophage origin of replication; arrow indicates direction of (+) strand synthesis
   3033..3362    +  promoter       SV40 promoter: SV40 enhancer and early promoter
   3410..3457    +  promoter       EM7 promoter: synthetic bacterial promoter&nbsp
   3476..3874    +  CDS            BSD: blasticidin S deaminase; Aspergillus terreus BSD; confers resistance to blasticidin
   3875..3902    +  CDS            BleoR (fragment): antibiotic-binding protein; Sh ble from Streptoalloteichus hindustanus; confers resistance to bleomycin, phleomycin, and Zeocin™
   3912..4037    +  CDS            ble (fragment): BLE_KLEPN - Experimental evidence at protein level: Swiss-Prot protein existence level 1. Binding protein with a strong affinity to the bleomycin family of antibiotics. Binds to CL990; an antimitotic-antibiotic compound. From Klebsiella pneumoniae.
   4032..4153    +  polyA_signal   SV40 poly(A) signal: SV40 polyadenylation signal
   4226..4242    -  protein_bind   lac operator: The lac repressor binds to the lac operator to inhibit transcription in E. coli. This inhibition can be relieved by adding lactose or isopropyl-β-D-thiogalactopyranoside (IPTG). lac repressor encoded by lacI
   4250..4280    -  promoter       lac promoter: promoter for the E. coli lac operon
   4295..4316    -  protein_bind   CAP binding site: CAP binding activates transcription in the presence of cAMP. E. coli catabolite activator protein
   4329..4421    -  CDS            lacI (fragment): lac repressor; lacI; The lac repressor binds to the lac operator to inhibit transcription in E. coli. This inhibition can be relieved by adding lactose or isopropyl-β-D-thiogalactopyranoside (IPTG).
   4604..5192    -  rep_origin     ori: high-copy-number ColE1/pMB1/pBR322/pUC origin of replication
   5363..6223    -  CDS            AmpR: β-lactamase; bla; confers resistance to ampicillin, carbenicillin, and related antibiotics
   6224..1       -  promoter       AmpR promoter (across the origin): bla
