[The description below was written by a language model from this plasmid's Addgene catalogue record and pLannotate feature annotations shown in this document.]
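Description:
FusX DdCBE DddA6-11 1397C is an empty receiver backbone from the FusX TALE Base Editor (FusXTBE) platform, built on a pCMV mammalian expression vector and used to assemble one arm of a DddA-derived cytosine base editor (DdCBE) for mitochondrial genome editing. It is maintained in E. coli through a high-copy ColE1/pUC-type origin with ampicillin resistance. An f1 origin is also present. For selection in mammalian cells it carries a blasticidin S deaminase gene under tandem SV40 and EM7 promoters, followed by an SV40 poly(A) signal. The sequenced record is 6,327 nt, consistent with the stated 4,717 bp backbone plus the 1,610 bp synthetic cassette cloned between BamHI and Bsu36I sites.

The expression unit is driven by the CMV enhancer/promoter, with a T7 promoter immediately downstream. According to the depositor, it encodes a COX8A mitochondrial targeting sequence, an N-terminal 3xFLAG tag and a TALE N-terminal domain, which the annotation detects as an avrXa10-like fragment. These are followed by a reverse-oriented lacZα stuffer with its own lac promoter and operator, a TALE C-terminal domain, the DddA6/11 split deaminase half designated 1397C (recorded mutation T1413I), a uracil glycosylase inhibitor (UGI) and an ATP5B 3'UTR. The TALE C-terminal domain, DddA segment and 3'UTR are not called in the automated feature table, although a gap in the annotation sits where they would lie.

The lacZα cassette marks the position where a custom TALE repeat array is inserted during FusX assembly, and its loss presumably allows recombinants to be screened. The finished arm is meant to be paired with a complementary split-DddA arm so that deaminase activity is reconstituted at a chosen mitochondrial DNA site, with UGI favouring retention of the C-to-T edit.
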