Addgene plasmid #221933: FusX DdCBE DddA6-11 1397C
Purpose: (Empty Backbone) Backbone plasmid for FusX-based assembly of DdCBE arm with DddA6/11 1397C
Depositing lab: Stephen Ekker. Depositing organization: Mayo Foundation for Medical Education and Research. Publication: Unconstrained Precision Mitochondrial Genome Editing with alphaDdCBEs. Castillo SR, Simone BW, Clark KJ, Devaux P, Ekker SC. Hum Gene Ther. 2024 Sep 24. doi: 10.1089/hum.2024.073. PubMed 39212664.
Backbone
  Vector backbone: pCMV
  Backbone size (bp): 4717
  Vector type: Synthetic Biology
  Selectable markers: Blasticidin
  Tag / fusion protein: 3xFLAG (N terminal on backbone)
Growth in bacteria
  Bacterial resistance: Ampicillin, 100 μg/mL
  Growth temperature: 37°C
  Growth strain: NEB Stable
  Copy number: High Copy
Gene/Insert
  Gene/Insert name: None
  Mutation: DddA: T1413I
  Tag / fusion protein: 3xFLAG (N terminal on backbone)
Terms and licenses: Academic/Nonprofit Terms; Industry Terms: Not Available to Industry
Depositor comments: Part of the FusX TALE Base Editor (FusXTBE) platform. Includes synthetic COX8A MTS-3xFLAG-TALE NT-T*-lacZalpha (-)-TALE CTD*-DddA6/11 1397C-UGI-ATP5B 3'UTR (1610 bp). 5' Cloning Site: BamHI (Not Destroyed), 3' Cloning Site: Bsu36I (Not Destroyed). Please visit https://www.biorxiv.org/content/10.1101/2024.05.13.593977v1 for bioRxiv preprint.
How to cite: FusX DdCBE DddA6-11 1397C was a gift from Stephen Ekker (Addgene plasmid # 221933 ; http://n2t.net/addgene:221933 ; RRID:Addgene_221933)
