>Addgene plasmid #221933 | FusX DdCBE DddA6-11 1397C | depositor partial sequence | sequence record 434573 | Partial
ATGGCCTCCGTTCTGACCCCGCTGCTGCTGCGTGGCCTGACCGGCTCCGCTCGTCGTCTGCCAGTTCCGC
GTGCGAAAATCCATTCCCTGGACTACAAAGACCATGACGGTGATTATAAAGATCATGACATCGATTACAA
GGATGACGATGACAAGATGGACATCGCGGATCTGCGTACCCTGGGTTACAGCCAGCAGCAGCAGGAGAAG
ATCAAGCCAAAGGTGCGCAGCACCGTGGCCCAGCACCATGAAGCTCTGGTGGGTCACGGCTTCACCCACG
CGCACATCGTGGCTCTGAGCCAGCACCCAGCCGCGCTGGGTACCGTGGCCGTGAAATATCAGGACATGAT
TGCTGCCCTGCCAGAGGCTACCCATGAAGCGATTGTGGGTGTGGGCAAGCAGTGGAGCGGTGCTCGTGCG
CTGGAGGCCCTGCTGACCGTGGCCGGTGAACTGCGTGGCCCGCCGCTGCAGCTGGATACCGGCCAGCTGC
TGAAAATCGCGAAACGTGGCGGTGTGACCGCTGTGGAAGCTGTGCATGCCTGGCGTAATGCTCTGACCGG
TGCCCCCCTGGAGACGGGCGCCTTAGCTACAGGGCGCGTCCCATTCGCCATTCAGGCTGCGCAACTGTTG
GGAAGGGCGATCGGTGCGGGCCTCTTCGCTATTACGCCAGCTGGCGAAAGGGGGATGTGCTGCAAGGCGA
TTAAGTTGGGTAACGCCAGGGTTTTCCCAGTCACGACGTTGTAAAACGACGGCCAGTGAGCGCGCGTAAT
ACGACTCACTATAGGGCGAATTGGGTACCGGGCCCCCCCTCGAGGTCCTCCAGCTTTTGTTCCCTTTAGT
GAGGGTTAATTGCGCGCTTGGCGTAATCATGGTCATAGCTGTTTCCTGTGTGAAATTGTTATCCGCTCAC
AATTCCACACAACATACGAGCCGGAAGCATAAAGTGTAAAGCCTGGGGTGCCTAATGAGTGAGCTAACTC
ACATTAATTGCGTTGCGCTCACTGCCCGCTTTCCACCGGTCGTCTCCAACGATCACCTGGTGGCCCTGGC
CTGCCTGGGCGGTCGTCCGGCCCTGGATGCGGTGAAGAAAGGCCTGGGTGGATCCGCCATTCCAGTGAAG
CGCGGCGCTACCGGTGAAACCAAAGTGTTTATCGGTAACAGCAACAGCCCGAAGAGCCCGACCAAAGGCG
GTTGCTCTGGCGGCTCAACTAATCTGAGCGACATCATTGAGAAGGAGACTGGGAAACAGCTGGTCATTCA
GGAGTCCATCCTGATGCTGCCTGAGGAGGTGGAGGAAGTGATCGGCAACAAGCCAGAGTCTGACATCCTG
GTGCACACCGCCTACGACGAGTCCACAGATGAGAATGTGATGCTGCTGACCTCTGACGCCCCCGAGTATA
AGCCTTGGGCCCTGGTCATCCAGGATTCTAACGGCGAGAATAAGATCAAGATGCTGTGA
